Addgene plasmid #64242: pGGDestTol2LC-4sgRNA
Purpose: (Empty Backbone) destination vector for four U6x:sgRNA cassettes
Depositing lab: Wenbiao Chen. Depositing organization: Vanderbilt University. Publication: Multiplex Conditional Mutagenesis Using Transgenic Expression of Cas9 and sgRNAs. Yin L, Maddison LA, Li M, Kara N, LaFave MC, Varshney GK, Burgess SM, Patton JG, Chen W. Genetics. 2015 Apr 8. pii: genetics.115.176917. 10.1534/genetics.115.176917 PubMed 25855067.
Backbone
  Vector backbone: pDestTol2LC
  Backbone size (bp): 7083
  Modifications to backbone: One BsaI site in ampicillin sequence is mutated. Two BsaI sites containing adaptors with appropriate overhang (CAGT and CAGG) were sequentially inserted into the NsiI/XhoI and KpnI sites of pDestTol2LC.
  Vector type: CRISPR
Growth in bacteria
  Bacterial resistance: Chloramphenicol and Ampicillin, 25 & 100 μg/mL
  Growth temperature: 37°C
  Growth strain: ccdB Survival
  Copy number: High Copy
Gene/Insert
  Cloning method: Restriction Enzyme
Resource information
  A portion of this plasmid was derived from a plasmid made by: The destination vector for these U6x:sgRNA cassettes were made first by eliminating the BsaI site in pDestTol2CG2 (Chi-Bin Chien lab), followed by replacing the cmcl2:EGFP (AatII/KpnI) with a cryaa:mCerulean (SacII/KpnI) from phsp70l-loxP-mCherry-STOP-loxP-H2B-GFP_cryaa-cerulean to generate pDestTol2LC (Didier Y. R. Stainier lab)
Terms and licenses: Academic/Nonprofit Terms; Industry Terms: Not Available to Industry
How to cite: pGGDestTol2LC-4sgRNA was a gift from Wenbiao Chen (Addgene plasmid # 64242 ; http://n2t.net/addgene:64242 ; RRID:Addgene_64242)
