[The description below was written by a language model from this plasmid's Addgene catalogue record and the feature table of its GenBank file.]
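Description:
pGGDestTol2LC-4sgRNA is an empty CRISPR destination vector built to receive four U6x:sgRNA expression cassettes in a Tol2 transposon backbone. According to the record it descends from pDestTol2CG2, a Gateway-style Tol2 destination plasmid. That plasmid's cmlc2:EGFP transgenesis marker was replaced with a cryaa:mCerulean marker to give pDestTol2LC. To make the backbone compatible with BsaI-based assembly, the BsaI site within the ampicillin resistance gene was mutated. Two adaptors carrying BsaI sites with defined overhangs were then inserted, so that a set of four sgRNA cassettes can be joined in order by restriction-enzyme cloning.

The annotated sequence shows a pBluescript-type bacterial backbone with a high-copy ColE1/pUC origin and AmpR under its own promoter, along with lac promoter/operator and T3 promoter remnants. The Gateway cassette is retained: attR4 and attR3 sites flank the ccdB gyrase toxin and a chloramphenicol acetyltransferase gene. This explains the dual chloramphenicol and ampicillin selection and the need for a ccdB-tolerant strain. Loss of ccdB would presumably counterselect unmodified vector, though the record does not say so. Downstream lies an mCerulean coding sequence followed by a bGH polyadenylation signal. The crystallin promoter driving it and the Tol2 arms are not annotated in the feature table, nor are the BsaI adaptors. The sequence record is 6806 bp, somewhat shorter than the 7083 bp listed for the backbone.

The associated publication title describes multiplex conditional mutagenesis using transgenic expression of Cas9 and sgRNAs. That fits a role in generating transgenic lines that express several guide RNAs at once, with the fluorescent marker available to identify carriers.
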