LOCUS       Exported 6806 bp ds-DNA circular SYN 12-MAY-2021
DEFINITION  destination vector for four U6x:sgRNA cassettes.
ACCESSION   .
VERSION     .
KEYWORDS    pGGDestTol2LC-4sgRNA
SOURCE      synthetic DNA construct
  ORGANISM  synthetic DNA construct
REFERENCE   1 (bases 1 to 6806)
  AUTHORS   Yin L, Maddison LA, Li M, Kara N, LaFave MC, Varshney GK, Burgess
            SM, Patton JG, Chen W
  TITLE     Multiplex Conditional Mutagenesis Using Transgenic Expression of
            Cas9 and sgRNAs.
  JOURNAL   Genetics. 2015 Apr 8. pii: genetics.115.176917.
  PUBMED    25855067
REFERENCE   2 (bases 1 to 6806)
  AUTHORS   .
  TITLE     Direct Submission
  JOURNAL   Exported May 12, 2021 from SnapGene Server 1.1.58
            http://www.snapgene.com
FEATURES             Location/Qualifiers
     source          1..6806
                     /organism="synthetic DNA construct"
                     /mol_type="other DNA"
     primer_bind     complement(144..165)
                     /label=F1ori-F
                     /note="F1 origin, forward primer"
     primer_bind     873..889
                     /label=M13 rev
                     /note="common sequencing primer, one of multiple similar
                     variants"
     protein_bind    908..1032
                     /gene="mutant version of attR"
                     /label=attR4
                     /bound_moiety="LR Clonase(TM)"
                     /note="recombination site for the Gateway(R) LR reaction"
     CDS             complement(1073..1378)
                     /codon_start=1
                     /gene="ccdB"
                     /product="CcdB, a bacterial toxin that poisons DNA gyrase"
                     /label=ccdB
                     /note="Plasmids containing the ccdB gene cannot be
                     propagated in standard E. coli strains."
                     /translation="MQFKVYTYKRESRYRLFVDVQSDIIDTPGRRMVIPLASARLLSDK
                     VPRELYPVVHIGDESWRMMTTDMASVPVSVIGEEVADLSHRENDIKNAINLMFWGI"
     primer_bind     complement(1175..1194)
                     /label=ccdB-fwd
                     /note="ccdB gene, forward primer"
     CDS             complement(1720..2379)
                     /codon_start=1
                     /gene="cat"
                     /product="chloramphenicol acetyltransferase"
                     /label=CmR
                     /note="confers resistance to chloramphenicol"
                     /translation="MEKKITGYTTVDISQWHRKEHFEAFQSVAQCTYNQTVQLDITAFL
                     KTVKKNKHKFYPAFIHILARLMNAHPEFRMAMKDGELVIWDSVHPCYTVFHEQTETFSS
                     LWSEYHDDFRQFLHIYSQDVACYGENLAYFPKGFIENMFFVSANPWVSFTSFDLNVANM
                     DNFFAPVFTMGKYYTQGDKVLMPLAIQVHHAVCDGFHVGRMLNELQQYCDEWQGGA"
     primer_bind     2294..2313
                     /label=CAT-R
                     /note="Chloramphenicol resistance gene, reverse primer"
     promoter        complement(2433..2463)
                     /label=lac UV5 promoter
                     /note="E. coli lac promoter with an ""up"" mutation"
     protein_bind    complement(2489..2612)
                     /gene="mutant version of attR"
                     /label=attR3
                     /bound_moiety="LR Clonase(TM)"
                     /note="recombination site for the Gateway(R) LR reaction"
     primer_bind     complement(2620..2636)
                     /label=M13 fwd
                     /note="common sequencing primer, one of multiple similar
                     variants"
     CDS             3227..3946
                     /codon_start=1
                     /product="enhanced monomeric variant of CFP (Rizzo et al.,
                     2004)"
                     /label=mCerulean
                     /note=" mammalian codon-optimized"
                     /translation="MVSKGEELFTGVVPILVELDGDVNGHKFSVSGEGEGDATYGKLTL
                     KFICTTGKLPVPWPTLVTTLTWGVQCFARYPDHMKQHDFFKSAMPEGYVQERTIFFKDD
                     GNYKTRAEVKFEGDTLVNRIELKGIDFKEDGNILGHKLEYNAISDNVYITADKQKNGIK
                     ANFKIRHNIEDGSVQLADHYQQNTPIGDGPVLLPDNHYLSTQSKLSKDPNEKRDHMVLL
                     EFVTAAGITLGMDELYK"
     primer_bind     complement(3272..3293)
                     /label=EGFP-N
                     /note="EGFP, reverse primer"
     primer_bind     complement(3533..3552)
                     /label=EXFP-R
                     /note="For distinguishing EGFP variants, reverse primer"
     primer_bind     3880..3901
                     /label=EGFP-C
                     /note="EGFP, forward primer"
     primer_bind     complement(3964..3981)
                     /label=BGH-rev
                     /note="Bovine growth hormone terminator, reverse primer.
                     Also called BGH reverse"
     polyA_signal    3970..4177
                     /label=bGH poly(A) signal
                     /note="bovine growth hormone polyadenylation signal"
     primer_bind     complement(4569..4585)
                     /label=SK primer
                     /note="common sequencing primer, one of multiple similar
                     variants"
     primer_bind     complement(4569..4585)
                     /label=pBluescriptSK
                     /note="For pBluescript vector"
     primer_bind     complement(4622..4642)
                     /label=T3
                     /note="T3 promoter, forward primer"
     promoter        complement(4622..4640)
                     /label=T3 promoter
                     /note="promoter for bacteriophage T3 RNA polymerase"
     primer_bind     complement(4661..4677)
                     /label=M13 rev
                     /note="common sequencing primer, one of multiple similar
                     variants"
     primer_bind     complement(4674..4696)
                     /label=M13/pUC Reverse
                     /note="In lacZ gene"
     protein_bind    4685..4701
                     /label=lac operator
                     /bound_moiety="lac repressor encoded by lacI"
                     /note="The lac repressor binds to the lac operator to
                     inhibit transcription in E. coli. This inhibition can be
                     relieved by adding lactose or
                     isopropyl-beta-D-thiogalactopyranoside (IPTG)."
     promoter        complement(4709..4739)
                     /label=lac promoter
                     /note="promoter for the E. coli lac operon"
     protein_bind    4754..4775
                     /label=CAP binding site
                     /bound_moiety="E. coli catabolite activator protein"
                     /note="CAP binding activates transcription in the presence
                     of cAMP."
     primer_bind     complement(4892..4909)
                     /label=L4440
                     /note="L4440 vector, forward primer"
     rep_origin      complement(5063..5651)
                     /direction=LEFT
                     /label=ori
                     /note="high-copy-number ColE1/pMB1/pBR322/pUC origin of
                     replication"
     primer_bind     complement(5143..5162)
                     /label=pBR322ori-F
                     /note="pBR322 origin, forward primer"
     CDS             complement(5822..6682)
                     /codon_start=1
                     /gene="bla"
                     /product="beta-lactamase"
                     /label=AmpR
                     /note="confers resistance to ampicillin, carbenicillin, and
                     related antibiotics"
                     /translation="MSIQHFRVALIPFFAAFCLPVFAHPETLVKVKDAEDQLGARVGYI
                     ELDLNSGKILESFRPEERFPMMSTFKVLLCGAVLSRIDAGQEQLGRRIHYSQNDLVEYS
                     PVTEKHLTDGMTVRELCSAAITMSDNTAANLLLTTIGGPKELTAFLHNMGDHVTRLDRW
                     EPELNEAIPNDERDTTMPVAMATTLRKLLTGELLTLASRQQLIDWMEADKVAGPLLRSA
                     LPAGWFIADKSGAGERGSRGIIAALGPDGKPSRIVVIYTTGSQATMDERNRQIAEIGAS
                     LIKHW"
     primer_bind     6445..6464
                     /label=Amp-R
                     /note="Ampicillin resistance gene, reverse primer"
     promoter        complement(6683..6787)
                     /gene="bla"
                     /label=AmpR promoter
ORIGIN
        1 ccacctaaat tgtaagcgtt aatattttgt taaaattcgc gttaaatttt tgttaaatca
       61 gctcattttt taaccaatag gccgaaatcg gcaaaatccc ttataaatca aaagaataga
      121 ccgagatagg gttgagtgtt gttccagttt ggaacaagag tccactatta aagaacgtgg
      181 actccaacgt caaaggnnnn nnnnnnnnnn nnnnnnnnnn nnnnnnnnnn nnnnnnnnnn
      241 nnnnntnnnn nnnnnnnnnn nnnnnnnnnn nnnnnnnnnn nnnnnnnnnn nnnnnnnnnn
      301 nnnnnnnnnn nnnnnnnnnn nnnnnnnnnn nnnnnngctg gctaagaact catcagcctc
      361 cccggtccat ctacccacgt accaatgcac caattggcca caatgacggc tactacatgg
      421 tgccattcct tcctctttat aggaatggag actacctcct gtccaacaag gctcttggat
      481 acgagtacgc ctacctgttg gacccaggtc attgcacaac accagaaatg ccctctgatc
      541 tgcaaaagac gtgaatatct gttcagacac ccatatccac tctgttccac acaggtcaga
      601 ggtttgtcca ggagttcttg acagaggtgt aaaaagtact caaaaatttt actcaagtga
      661 aagtacaagt acttagggaa aattttactc aattaaaagt aaaagtatct ggctagaatc
      721 ttacttgagt aaaagtaaaa aagtactcca ttaaaattgt acttgagtat taaggaagta
      781 aaagtaaaag caagaaagaa aactagagat tcttgtttaa gcttttaatc tcaaaaaaca
      841 ttaaatgaaa tgcatcagta gagaccctcg agcaggaaac agctatgacc atgattacgc
      901 caagctatca actttgtata gaaaagttga acgagaaacg taaaatgata taaatatcaa
      961 tatattaaat tagattttgc ataaaaaaca gactacataa tactgtaaaa cacaacatat
     1021 ccagtcacta tggtcgacct gcagactggc tgtgtataag ggagcctgac atttatattc
     1081 cccagaacat caggttaatg gcgtttttga tgtcattttc gcggtggctg agatcagcca
     1141 cttcttcccc gataacggag accggcacac tggccatatc ggtggtcatc atgcgccagc
     1201 tttcatcccc gatatgcacc accgggtaaa gttcacgggg gactttatct gacagcagac
     1261 gtgcactggc cagggggatc accatccgtc gcccgggcgt gtcaataata tcactctgta
     1321 catccacaaa cagacgataa cggctctctc ttttataggt gtaaacctta aactgcattt
     1381 caccagcccc tgttctcgtc ggcaaaagag ccgttcattt caataaaccg ggcgacctca
     1441 gccatccctt cctgattttc cgctttccag cgttcggcac gcagacgacg ggcttcattc
     1501 tgcatggttg tgcttaccga accggagata ttgacatcat atatgccttg agcaactgat
     1561 agctgtcgct gtcaactgtc actgtaatac gctgcttcat agcatacctc tttttgacat
     1621 acttcgggta tacatatcag tatatattct tataccgcaa aaatcagcgc gcaaatacgc
     1681 atactgttat ctggctttta gtaagccgga tcctctagat tacgccccgc cctgccactc
     1741 atcgcagtac tgttgtaatt cattaagcat tctgccgaca tggaagccat cacaaacggc
     1801 atgatgaacc tgaatcgcca gcggcatcag caccttgtcg ccttgcgtat aatatttgcc
     1861 catggtgaaa acgggggcga agaagttgtc catattggcc acgtttaaat caaaactggt
     1921 gaaactcacc cagggattgg ctgagacgaa aaacatattc tcaataaacc ctttagggaa
     1981 ataggccagg ttttcaccgt aacacgccac atcttgcgaa tatatgtgta gaaactgccg
     2041 gaaatcgtcg tggtattcac tccagagcga tgaaaacgtt tcagtttgct catggaaaac
     2101 ggtgtaacaa gggtgaacac tatcccatat caccagctca ccgtctttca ttgccatacg
     2161 gaattccgga tgagcattca tcaggcgggc aagaatgtga ataaaggccg gataaaactt
     2221 gtgcttattt ttctttacgg tctttaaaaa ggccgtaata tccagctgaa cggtctggtt
     2281 ataggtacat tgagcaactg actgaaatgc ctcaaaatgt tctttacgat gccattggga
     2341 tatatcaacg gtggtatatc cagtgatttt tttctccatt ttagcttcct tagctcctga
     2401 aaatctcgac ggatcctaac tcaaaatcca cacattatac gagccggaag cataaagtgt
     2461 aaagcctggg ggtgcctaat gcggccgcca tagtgactgg atatgttgtg ttttacagta
     2521 ttatgtagtc tgttttttat gcaaaatcta atttaatata ttgatattta tatcatttta
     2581 cgtttctcgt tcaactttat tatacatagt tgataattca ctggccgtcg ttttacggta
     2641 cgctaggtct ctcctggtac cattaatagt gtgcattcag tgcaggatgt tatgtattta
     2701 ttttctgtag tgcaaacttt ttcaaagaat tttccagtct aagcttttca gtcaagaaaa
     2761 aaaaaaagcg attgattatc tgtgatattt aaaaaaatta gctcttaaat ctggtgaacc
     2821 aagtggccac aacacattaa atactgacgt tctacagcca tgtagcttca tctggtctgg
     2881 tttgttttgg caggcactta ttttccggtg atagttggcc acaagagtat tgtctgagcc
     2941 attcagtgct agactgtcat tctcaggtca gagtccaccc cgctgattct gctgacaaca
     3001 ctgttcccac catgagataa tgccattcca gagagatcca tttgtaagcc cctctttctg
     3061 cagcacaggt atataaccag gggtctgcct ccactaaggc cggcacacat catttgggga
     3121 tctttgtact gtactagcct ctattagcct cctacttgcg ttcagttcac atcttttgtt
     3181 catcaggtgc aataagttac agtaaggagt taccaggtct gacaacatgg tgagcaaggg
     3241 cgaggagctg ttcaccgggg tggtgcccat cctggtcgag ctggacggcg acgtaaacgg
     3301 ccacaagttc agcgtgtccg gcgagggcga gggcgatgcc acctacggca agctgaccct
     3361 gaagttcatc tgcaccaccg gcaagctgcc cgtgccctgg cccaccctcg tgaccaccct
     3421 gacctggggc gtgcagtgct tcgcccgcta ccccgaccac atgaagcagc acgacttctt
     3481 caagtccgcc atgcccgaag gctacgtcca ggagcgcacc atcttcttca aggacgacgg
     3541 caactacaag acccgcgccg aggtgaagtt cgagggcgac accctggtga accgcatcga
     3601 gctgaagggc atcgacttca aggaggacgg caacatcctg gggcacaagc tggagtacaa
     3661 cgccatcagc gacaacgtct atatcaccgc cgacaagcag aagaacggca tcaaggccaa
     3721 cttcaagatc cgccacaaca tcgaggacgg cagcgtgcag ctcgccgacc actaccagca
     3781 gaacaccccc atcggcgacg gccccgtgct gctgcccgac aaccactacc tgagcaccca
     3841 gtccaagctg agcaaagacc ccaacgagaa gcgcgatcac atggtcctgc tggagttcgt
     3901 gaccgccgcc gggatcactc tcggcatgga cgagctgtac aagtaaagcg gcccgctgat
     3961 cagcctcgac tgtgccttct agttgccagc catctgttgt ttgcccctcc cccgtgcctt
     4021 ccttgaccct ggaaggtgcc actcccactg tcctttccta ataaaatgag gaaattgcat
     4081 cgcattgtct gagtaggtgt cattctattc tggggggtgg ggtggggcag gacagcaagg
     4141 gggaggattg ggaagacaat agcaggcatg ctggggagag atcgccgcca cccacttcca
     4201 aaggaccaat gaacatgtct gaccaatttc atataatgtg aaaacgattt tcataggcag
     4261 aataaataac atttaaatta aactgggcat cagcgcaatt caattggttt ggtaatagca
     4321 agggaaaata gaatgaagtg atctccaaaa aataagtact ttttgactgt aaataaaatt
     4381 gtaaggagta aaaagtactt ttttttctaa aaaaatgtaa ttaagtaaaa gtaaaagtat
     4441 tgatttttaa ttgtactcaa gtaaagtaaa aatccccaaa aataatactt aagtacagta
     4501 atcaagtaaa attactcaag tactttacac ctctggttct tgacccccta ccttcagcaa
     4561 gcccagcaga tccactagtt ctagagcggc cgccaccgcg gtggagctcc agcttttgtt
     4621 ccctttagtg agggttaatt gcgcgcttgg cgtaatcatg gtcatagctg tttcctgtgt
     4681 gaaattgtta tccgctcaca attccacaca acatacgagc cggaagcata aagtgtaaag
     4741 cctggggtgc ctaatgagtg agctaactca cattaattgc gttgcgctca ctgcccgctt
     4801 tccagtcggg aaacctgtcg tgccagctgc attaatgaat cggccaacgc gcggggagag
     4861 gcggtttgcg tattgggcgc tcttccgctt cctcgctcac tgactcgctg cgctcggtcg
     4921 ttcggctgcg gcgagcggta tcagctcact caaaggcggt aatacggtta tccacagaat
     4981 caggggataa cgcaggaaag aacatgtgag caaaaggcca gcaaaaggcc aggaaccgta
     5041 aaaaggccgc gttgctggcg tttttccata ggctccgccc ccctgacgag catcacaaaa
     5101 atcgacgctc aagtcagagg tggcgaaacc cgacaggact ataaagatac caggcgtttc
     5161 cccctggaag ctccctcgtg cgctctcctg ttccgaccct gccgcttacc ggatacctgt
     5221 ccgcctttct cccttcggga agcgtggcgc tttctcatag ctcacgctgt aggtatctca
     5281 gttcggtgta ggtcgttcgc tccaagctgg gctgtgtgca cgaacccccc gttcagcccg
     5341 accgctgcgc cttatccggt aactatcgtc ttgagtccaa cccggtaaga cacgacttat
     5401 cgccactggc agcagccact ggtaacagga ttagcagagc gaggtatgta ggcggtgcta
     5461 cagagttctt gaagtggtgg cctaactacg gctacactag aaggacagta tttggtatct
     5521 gcgctctgct gaagccagtt accttcggaa aaagagttgg tagctcttga tccggcaaac
     5581 aaaccaccgc tggtagcggt ggtttttttg tttgcaagca gcagattacg cgcagaaaaa
     5641 aaggatctca agaagatcct ttgatctttt ctacggggtc tgacgctcag tggaacgaaa
     5701 actcacgtta agggattttg gtcatgagat tatcaaaaag gatcttcacc tagatccttt
     5761 taaattaaaa atgaagtttt aaatcaatct aaagtatata tgagtaaact tggtctgaca
     5821 gttaccaatg cttaatcagt gaggcaccta tctcagcgat ctgtctattt cgttcatcca
     5881 tagttgcctg actccccgtc gtgtagataa ctacgatacg ggagggctta ccatctggcc
     5941 ccagtgctgc aatgataccg cgggacccac gctcaccggc tccagattta tcagcaataa
     6001 accagccagc cggaagggcc gagcgcagaa gtggtcctgc aactttatcc gcctccatcc
     6061 agtctattaa ttgttgccgg gaagctagag taagtagttc gccagttaat agtttgcgca
     6121 acgttgttgc cattgctaca ggcatcgtgg tgtcacgctc gtcgtttggt atggcttcat
     6181 tcagctccgg ttcccaacga tcaaggcgag ttacatgatc ccccatgttg tgcaaaaaag
     6241 cggttagctc cttcggtcct ccgatcgttg tcagaagtaa gttggccgca gtgttatcac
     6301 tcatggttat ggcagcactg cataattctc ttactgtcat gccatccgta agatgctttt
     6361 ctgtgactgg tgagtactca accaagtcat tctgagaata gtgtatgcgg cgaccgagtt
     6421 gctcttgccc ggcgtcaata cgggataata ccgcgccaca tagcagaact ttaaaagtgc
     6481 tcatcattgg aaaacgttct tcggggcgaa aactctcaag gatcttaccg ctgttgagat
     6541 ccagttcgat gtaacccact cgtgcaccca actgatcttc agcatctttt actttcacca
     6601 gcgtttctgg gtgagcaaaa acaggaaggc aaaatgccgc aaaaaaggga ataagggcga
     6661 cacggaaatg ttgaatactc atactcttcc tttttcaata ttattgaagc atttatcagg
     6721 gttattgtct catgagcgga tacatatttg aatgtattta gaaaaataaa caaatagggg
     6781 ttccgcgcac atttccccga aaagtg
//
