>Addgene plasmid #64242 | pGGDestTol2LC-4sgRNA | addgene partial sequence | sequence record 111368 | ccdB-Fwd 5'-GCATGATGACCACCGATATG-3'
GGCTGATCTCAGCCACCGCGAAAATGACATCAAAAACGCCATTAACCTGATGTTCTGGGGAATATAAATG
TCAGGCTCCCTTATACACAGCCAGTCTGCAGGTCGACCATAGTGACTGGATATGTTGTGTTTTACAGTAT
TATGTAGTCTGTTTTTTATGCAAAATCTAATTTAATATATTGATATTTATATCATTTTACGTTTCTCGTT
CAACTTTTCTATACAAAGTTGATAGCTTGGCGTAATCATGGTCATAGCTGTTTCCTGCTCGAGGGTCTCT
ACTGATGCATTTCATTTAATGTTTTTTGAGATTAAAAGCTTAAACAAGAATCTCTAGTTTTCTTTCTTGC
TTTTACTTTTACTTCCTTAATACTCAAGTACAATTTTAATGGAGTACTTTTTTACTTTTACTCAAGTAAG
ATTCTAGCCAGATACTTTTACTTTTAATTGAGTAAAATTTTCCCTAAGTACTTGTACTTTCACTTGAGTA
AAATTTTTGAGTACTTTTTACACCTCTGTCAAGAACTCCTGGACAAACCTCTGACCTGTGTGGAACAGAG
TGGATATGGGTGTCTGAACAGATATTCACGTCTTTTGCAGATCAGAGGGCATTTCTGGTGTTGTGCAATG
ACCTGGGTCCAACAGGTAGGCGTACTCGTATCCAAGAGCATTGTTGGACAGGAGGTAGTCTCCATTCCTA
TAAAGAGGAAGGAATGGCACCATGTAGTAGCCGTCATTGTGGCCAATTGGTGCATTGGTACGTGGGTAGA
TGGACCGGGGAGGCTGATGAGTTCTTAGCCAGCCTTTCCCCGTCAAGCTCTAAATCGGGG
