>Addgene plasmid #64242 | pGGDestTol2LC-4sgRNA | addgene partial sequence | sequence record 111464 | CAT-R 5'-GCAACTGACTGAAATGCCTC-3'
GTGATTTTTTTCTCCATTTTAGCTTCCTTAGCTCCTGAAAATCTCGACGGATCCTAACTCAAAATCCACA
CATTATACGAGCCGGAAGCATAAAGTGTAAAGCCTGGGGTGCCTAATGCGGCCGCCATAGTGACTGGATA
TGTTGTGTTTTACAGTATTATGTAGTCTGTTTTTTATGCAAAATCTAATTTAATATATTGATATTTATAT
CATTTTACGTTTCTCGTTCAACTTTATTATACATAGTTGATAATTCACTGGCCGTCGTTTTACGGTACGC
TAGGTCTCTCCTGGTACCATTAATAGTGTGCATTCAGTGCAGGATGTTATGTATTTATTTTCTGTAGTGC
AAACTTTTTCAAAGAATTTTCCAGTCTAAGCTTTTCAGTCAAGAAAAAAAAAAAGCGATTGATTATCTGT
GATATTTAAAAAAATTAGCTCTTAAATCTGGTGAACCAAGTGGCCACAACACATTAAATACTGACGTTCT
ACAGCCATGTAGCTTCATCTGGTCTGGTTTGTTTTGGCAGGCACTTATTTTCCGGTGATAGTTGGCCACA
AGAGTATTGTCTGAGCCATTCAGTGCTAGACTGTCATTCTCAGGTCAGAGTCCACCCCGCTGATTCTGCT
GACAACACTGTTCCCACCATGAGATAATGCCATTCCAGAGAGATCCATTTGTAAGCCCCTCTTTCTGCAG
CACAGGTATATAACCAGGGGTCTGCCTCCACTAAGGCCGGCACACATCATTTGGGGATCTTTGTACTGTA
CT
